Addgene plasmid #152360: pGBW-m4133711
Purpose: Mammalian expression plasmid for SARS-CoV-2 nsp4
Depositing lab: Ginkgo Bioworks & Benjie Chen. Depositing organization: Ginkgo Bioworks.
Backbone
  Vector backbone: pTwist_CMV_Hygro_6
  Backbone size w/o insert (bp): 6525
  Vector type: Mammalian Expression
  Selectable markers: Hygromycin
Growth in bacteria
  Bacterial resistance: Ampicillin, 100 μg/mL
  Growth temperature: 37°C
  Growth strain: DH5alpha
  Copy number: High Copy
Gene/Insert
  Gene/Insert name: SARS-CoV-2 nsp4
  Species: Severe acute respiratory syndrome coronavirus 2
  Insert size (bp): 1499
  Mutation: wt
  Entrez Gene: ORF1ab (a.k.a. GU280_gp01)
  Promoter: CMV
  Tag / fusion protein: Cleavable TEV;CBP (C terminal on backbone)
  Cloning method: Unknown
Resource information
  A portion of this plasmid was derived from a plasmid made by: GinkgoBioworks
Depositor comments: NCBI reference sequence: YP_009725300.1
How to cite: pGBW-m4133711 was a gift from Ginkgo Bioworks & Benjie Chen (Addgene plasmid # 152360 ; http://n2t.net/addgene:152360 ; RRID:Addgene_152360)
