[The description below was written by a language model from this plasmid's Addgene catalogue record and pLannotate feature annotations shown in this document.]
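Description:
pGBW-m4133711 is a mammalian expression plasmid that produces wild-type SARS-CoV-2 nonstructural protein 4 (nsp4), a cleavage product of the ORF1ab replicase polyprotein. It is built on the pTwist_CMV_Hygro_6 backbone. In bacteria it is maintained at high copy through a ColE1/pUC-type origin and selected with ampicillin via a full-length β-lactamase gene. For mammalian cells it carries a separate hygromycin B phosphotransferase cassette, driven by the human ubiquitin C promoter and closed by a synthetic polyadenylation signal, which allows selection of stably transfected cells.

The roughly 1.5 kb nsp4 coding sequence sits downstream of the CMV immediate-early enhancer and promoter elements, which wrap around the numbering origin of the circular map. The automated annotation identifies this reading frame only as a fragment of the replicase polyprotein 1a, and its descriptive text refers to nsp10; that text is the generic database entry for the polyprotein, not a description of this insert, which the catalogue gives as nsp4. According to the catalogue, the backbone adds a C-terminal calmodulin-binding peptide tag preceded by a TEV protease cleavage site. The feature table detects only a short CBP fragment after the insert and does not annotate the TEV site. Such a tag permits calcium-dependent capture on calmodulin resin and later removal by TEV protease. An SV40 poly(A) signal is annotated downstream of the tag, though on the opposite strand. β-globin insulator elements, together with T7 and rrnG bacterial terminators, flank the expression unit and help isolate it from neighbouring transcription.

The design suits transient or stable expression of tagged nsp4 in mammalian cells, for example for affinity purification or interaction studies, although the record states no purpose beyond expression.
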