Features (pLannotate 1.2.2; 20 found; start..end, strand, type, name):
      8..1507    +  CDS            R1A_SARS2 (fragment): Experimental evidence at protein level: Swiss-Prot protein existence level 1. [Non-structural protein 10]: Plays a pivotal role in viral transcription by stimulating both nsp14 3'-5' exoribonuclease and nsp16 2'-O-methyltransferase activities. Therefore plays an essential role in viral mRNAs cap methylation. From Severe acute respiratory syndrome coronavirus 2 (2019-nCoV) (SARS-CoV-2).
   1535..1551    +  CDS            CBP (fragment): calmodulin-binding peptide derived from skeletal muscle myosin light chain kinase; binds calmodulin with nanomolar affinity in the presence of calcium
   1675..1796    -  polyA_signal   SV40 poly(A) signal: SV40 polyadenylation signal
   1819..1888    -  CDS            large T antigen (fragment): large T antigen from SV40 (simian virus 40)
   1911..1957    +  terminator     T7 terminator: transcription terminator for bacteriophage T7 RNA polymerase
   1987..2123    +  terminator     rrnG terminator: transcription terminator from the E. coli ribosomal RNA rrnG operon (Albrechtsen et al., 1991)
   2168..2239    +  misc_feature   3' β-globin insulator: insulator downstream of the human β-globin locus (Farrell et al., 2002)
   2465..3053    -  rep_origin     ori: high-copy-number ColE1/pMB1/pBR322/pUC origin of replication
   3225..3289    -  CDS            bla(M) (fragment): β-lactamase lacking the signal sequence; bla(M); allows cytosolic expression of β-lactamase
   3553..4762    +  promoter       UbC promoter: human ubiquitin C promoter
   4772..5793    +  CDS            HygR (fragment): hygromycin B phosphotransferase confers resistance to hygromycin
   5821..5869    +  polyA_signal   poly(A) signal: synthetic polyadenylation signal
   6135..6995    +  CDS            AmpR: β-lactamase; bla; confers resistance to ampicillin, carbenicillin, and related antibiotics
   7008..7144    +  terminator     rrnG terminator: transcription terminator from the E. coli ribosomal RNA rrnG operon (Albrechtsen et al., 1991)
   7289..7360    +  misc_feature   5' β-globin insulator: insulator upstream of the human β-globin locus (Farrell et al., 2002)
   7365..7411    -  terminator     T7 terminator: transcription terminator for bacteriophage T7 RNA polymerase
   7429..7477    -  polyA_signal   poly(A) signal: synthetic polyadenylation signal
   7558..7861    +  enhancer       CMV enhancer: human cytomegalovirus immediate early enhancer
   7934..7951    -  promoter       CMV promoter (fragment): human cytomegalovirus (CMV) immediate early promoter
   8014..8065    +  promoter       CMVd2 promoter: truncated human cytomegalovirus (CMV) immediate early promoter that yields moderately reduced expression relative to the full-length promoter
>Addgene plasmid #152360 | pGBW-m4133711 | depositor full sequence | sequence record 295372 | Full Sequence
CACCATGAAGATTGTAAATAACTGGTTGAAACAACTAATAAAGGTTACTTTAGTGTTCCTGTTTGTCGCC
GCAATCTTCTATCTTATCACCCCGGTGCACGTGATGAGTAAACATACAGACTTTTCTTCAGAAATTATCG
GGTACAAGGCTATCGATGGCGGTGTAACGCGCGACATTGCCTCCACAGATACCTGCTTCGCGAACAAACA
CGCTGACTTTGATACTTGGTTCAGCCAGCGAGGAGGCTCGTACACCAATGACAAAGCCTGTCCACTGATC
GCAGCCGTGATAACTAGAGAGGTTGGATTCGTCGTCCCTGGGCTCCCCGGGACAATTCTCCGTACAACCA
ACGGCGACTTTCTGCATTTTCTGCCCCGGGTGTTCTCCGCAGTCGGTAATATCTGTTATACTCCATCTAA
GCTCATTGAGTACACGGATTTTGCTACCAGCGCGTGCGTGTTGGCCGCAGAATGCACCATATTTAAGGAC
GCTTCTGGAAAACCTGTGCCCTATTGTTACGATACCAATGTGCTTGAGGGCTCAGTTGCCTATGAAAGTC
TGAGGCCAGACACTAGATACGTTTTAATGGATGGAAGCATCATCCAGTTCCCAAACACGTATCTGGAGGG
GTCCGTGCGGGTCGTGACCACATTCGATTCAGAATACTGCCGCCACGGTACATGCGAGAGGTCTGAGGCT
GGCGTATGTGTGTCAACTAGCGGTCGATGGGTTCTAAATAACGATTATTATCGTTCTCTGCCCGGCGTTT
TTTGTGGAGTGGACGCCGTTAACCTTTTGACCAACATGTTTACACCTCTCATTCAGCCCATTGGTGCACT
GGATATCTCCGCGAGTATTGTGGCTGGGGGAATAGTCGCCATTGTCGTAACCTGCTTGGCATACTATTTC
ATGCGTTTCAGGCGAGCTTTTGGCGAATACTCACATGTCGTGGCCTTCAATACTCTTCTGTTTCTGATGA
GCTTCACGGTACTCTGTCTGACCCCAGTATACAGTTTCCTACCTGGGGTGTATTCTGTGATCTACTTATA
CCTCACATTTTACCTGACCAATGACGTGTCCTTTCTGGCCCACATCCAATGGATGGTTATGTTCACGCCG
CTCGTGCCTTTCTGGATTACAATCGCTTATATAATCTGTATTAGCACGAAGCATTTCTATTGGTTCTTTT
CCAACTACTTAAAGCGGCGCGTCGTATTTAATGGGGTATCGTTTAGCACTTTTGAGGAAGCCGCGCTCTG
CACTTTCTTGCTTAATAAGGAGATGTATTTGAAATTAAGATCTGACGTTCTGCTTCCTTTAACACAGTAC
AACAGATACCTGGCGTTGTATAACAAATACAAATATTTCTCGGGAGCCATGGATACAACTTCCTATAGAG
AGGCTGCTTGTTGCCACCTTGCAAAGGCACTCAACGACTTCAGTAACAGCGGCAGTGATGTGCTTTATCA
GCCCCCTCAGACTTCAATAACATCCGCCGTCCTCCAAGAAAACCTTTACTTTCAGTCGAAGAGGCGATGG
AAAAAGAATTTTATCGCGGTGAGTGCAGCCAACAGATTCAAAAAGATATCCTCGTCTGGTGCCCTCTAAG
GATCCGCAGGCCTCTGCTAGCTTGACTGACTGAGATACAGCGTACCTTCAGCTCACAGACATGATAAGAT
ACATTGATGAGTTTGGACAAACCACAACTAGAATGCAGTGAAAAAAATGCTTTATTTGTGAAATTTGTGA
TGCTATTGCTTTATTTGTAACCATTATAAGCTGCAATAAACAAGTTAACAACAACAATTGCATTCATTTT
ATGTTTCAGGTTCAGGGGGAGGTGTGGGAGGTTTTTTAAAGCAAGTAAAACCTCTACAAATGTGGTATTG
GCCCATCTCTATCGGTATCGTAGCATAACCCCTTGGGGCCTCTAAACGGGTCTTGAGGGGTTTTTTGTGC
CCCTCGGGCCGGATTGCTATCTACCGGCATTGGCGCAGAAAAAAATGCCTGATGCGACGCTGCGCGTCTT
ATACTCCCACATATGCCAGATTCAGCAACGGATACGGCTTCCCCAACTTGCCCACTTCCATACGTGTCCT
CCTTACCAGAAATTTATCCTTAAGGTCGTCAGCTATCCTGCAGGCGATCTCTCGATTTCGATCAAGACAT
TCCTTTAATGGTCTTTTCTGGACACCACTAGGGGTCAGAAGTAGTTCATCAAACTTTCTTCCCTCCCTAA
TCTCATTGGTTACCTTGGGCTATCGAAACTTAATTAACCAGTCAAGTCAGCTACTTGGCGAGATCGACTT
GTCTGGGTTTCGACTACGCTCAGAATTGCGTCAGTCAAGTTCGATCTGGTCCTTGCTATTGCACCCGTTC
TCCGATTACGAGTTTCATTTAAATCATGTGAGCAAAAGGCCAGCAAAAGGCCAGGAACCGTAAAAAGGCC
GCGTTGCTGGCGTTTTTCCATAGGCTCCGCCCCCCTGACGAGCATCACAAAAATCGACGCTCAAGTCAGA
GGTGGCGAAACCCGACAGGACTATAAAGATACCAGGCGTTTCCCCCTGGAAGCTCCCTCGTGCGCTCTCC
TGTTCCGACCCTGCCGCTTACCGGATACCTGTCCGCCTTTCTCCCTTCGGGAAGCGTGGCGCTTTCTCAT
AGCTCACGCTGTAGGTATCTCAGTTCGGTGTAGGTCGTTCGCTCCAAGCTGGGCTGTGTGCACGAACCCC
CCGTTCAGCCCGACCGCTGCGCCTTATCCGGTAACTATCGTCTTGAGTCCAACCCGGTAAGACACGACTT
ATCGCCACTGGCAGCAGCCACTGGTAACAGGATTAGCAGAGCGAGGTATGTAGGCGGTGCTACAGAGTTC
TTGAAGTGGTGGCCTAACTACGGCTACACTAGAAGAACAGTATTTGGTATCTGCGCTCTGCTGAAGCCAG
TTACCTTCGGAAAAAGAGTTGGTAGCTCTTGATCCGGCAAACAAACCACCGCTGGTAGCGGTGGTTTTTT
TGTTTGCAAGCAGCAGATTACGCGCAGAAAAAAAGGATCTCAAGAAGATCCTTTGATCTTTTCTACGGGG
TCTGACGCTCAGTGGAACGAAAACTCACGTTAAGGGATTTTGGTCATGAGATTATCAAAAAGGATCTTCA
CCTAGATCCTTTTAAATTAAAAATGAAGTTTTAAATCAATCTAAAGTATATATGAGTAAACTTGGTCTGA
CAGTTACCAATGCTTAATCAGTGAGGCACCTATCTCAGCGATCTGTCTATTTCGTTCATCCATAGTTGCA
TTTAAATTTCCGAACTCTCCAAGGCCCTCGTCGGAAAATCTTCAAACCTTTCGTCCGATCCATCTTGCAG
GCTACCTCTCGAACGAACTATCGCAAGTCTCTTGGCCGGCCTTGCGCCTTGGCTATTGCTTGGCAGCGCC
TATCGCCAGGTATTACTCCAATCCCGAATATCCGAGATCGGGATCACCCGAGAGAAGTTCAACCTACATC
CTCAATCCCGATCTATCCGAGATCCGAGGAATATCGAAATCGGGGCGCGCCTGGCCTCCGCGCCGGGTTT
TGGCGCCTCCCGCGGGCGCCCCCCTCGTCACGGCGAGCGCTGCCACGTCAGACGAAGGGCGCAGGAGCGT
CCTGATCCTTCCGCCCGGACGCTCAGGACAGCGGCCCGCTGCTCATAAGACTCGGCCTTAGAACCCCAGT
ATCAGCAGAAGGACATTTTAGGACGGGACTTGGGTGACTCTAGGGCACTGGTTTTCTTTCCAGAGAGCGG
AACAGGCGAGGAAAAGTAGTCCCTTCTCGGCGATTCTGCGGAGGGATCTCCGTGGGGCGGTGAACGCCGA
TGATTATATAAGGACGCGCCGGGTGTGGCACAGCTAGTTCCGTCGCAGCCGGGATTTGGGTCGCGGTTCT
TGTTTGTGGATCGCTGTGATCGTCACTTGGTGAGTAGCGGGCTGCTGGGCTGGCCGGGGCTTTCGTGGCC
GCCGGGCCGCTCGGTGGGACGGAAGCGTGTGGAGAGACCGCCAAGGGCTGTAGTCTGGGTCCGCGAGCAA
GGTTGCCCTGAACTGGGGGTTGGGGGGAGCGCAGCAAAATGGCGGCTGTTCCCGAGTCTTGAATGGAAGA
CGCTTGTGAGGCGGGCTGTGAGGTCGTTGAAACAAGGTGGGGGGCATGGTGGGCGGCAAGAACCCAAGGT
CTTGAGCCCTTCGCTAATGCGGGAAAGCTCTTATTCGGGTGAGATGGGCTGGGCACCATCTGGGGACCCT
GACGTGAAGTTTGTCACTGACTGGAGAACTCGGTTTGTCGTCTGTTGCGGGGGCGGCAGTTATGGCGGTG
CCGTTGGGCAGTGCACCCGTACCTTTGGGAGCGCGCGCCCTCGTCGTGTCGTGACGTCACCCGTTCTGTT
GGCTTATAATGCAGGGTGGGGCCACCTGCCGGTAGGTGTGCGGTAGGCTTTTCTCCGTCGCAGGACGCAG
GGTTCGGGCCTAGGGTAGGCTCTCCTGAATCGACAGGCGCCGGACCTCTGGTGAGGGGAGGGATAAGTGA
GGCGTCAGTTTCTTTGGTCGGTTTTATGTACCTATCTTCTTAAGTAGCTGAAGCTCCGGTTTTGAACTAT
GCGCTCGGGGTTGGCGAGTGTGTTTTGTGAAGTTTTTTAGGCACCTTTTGAAATGTAATCATTTGGGTCA
ATATGTAATTTTCAGTGTTAGACTTGTAAATTGTCCGCTAAATTCTGGCCGTTTTTGGCTTTTTTGTTAG
ACAACATGGGTAAAAAGCCTGAACTCACCGCGACGTCTGTCGAGAAGTTTCTGATCGAAAAGTTCGACAG
CGTCTCCGACCTGATGCAGCTCTCGGAGGGCGAAGAATCTCGTGCTTTCAGCTTCGATGTAGGAGGGCGT
GGATATGTCCTGCGGGTAAATAGCTGCGCCGATGGTTTCTACAAAGATCGTTATGTTTATCGGCACTTTG
CATCCGCCGCGCTCCCGATTCCGGAAGTGCTTGACATTGGGGAGTTCAGCGAGAGCCTGACCTATTGCAT
CTCCCGCCGTGCACAGGGTGTCACGTTGCAAGACCTGCCTGAAACCGAACTGCCCGCTGTTCTGCAGCCG
GTCGCGGAGGCAATGGATGCCATCGCTGCCGCCGATCTTAGCCAGACGAGCGGGTTCGGCCCATTCGGAC
CGCAAGGAATCGGTCAATACACTACATGGCGTGATTTCATATGCGCGATTGCTGATCCCCATGTGTATCA
CTGGCAAACTGTGATGGACGACACCGTCAGTGCGTCCGTCGCGCAGGCTCTCGATGAGCTGATGCTTTGG
GCCGAGGACTGCCCCGAAGTCCGGCACCTCGTGCACGCGGATTTCGGCTCCAACAATGTCCTGACGGACA
ATGGCCGCATAACAGCGGTCATTGACTGGAGCGAGGCGATGTTCGGGGATTCCCAATACGAGGTCGCCAA
CATCTTCTTCTGGAGGCCGTGGTTGGCTTGTATGGAGCAGCAGACGCGCTACTTCGAGCGGAGGCATCCG
GAGCTTGCAGGATCGCCCCGGCTCCGGGCGTATATGCTCCGCATTGGTCTTGACCAACTCTATCAGAGCT
TGGTTGACGGCAATTTCGATGATGCAGCTTGGGCGCAGGGTCGATGCGACGCAATCGTCCGATCCGGAGC
CGGGACTGTCGGGCGTACACAAATCGCCCGCAGAAGCGCCGCCGTCTGGACCGATGGCTGTGTAGAAGTA
CTCGCCGATAGTGGAAACCGACGCCCCAGCACTCGTCCGAGGGCAAAGGAATAAGCTAGTATGTAAGCCT
AGTCTTAGATAATAAAATCGCTATCCATCGAAGATGGATGTGTGTTGGTTTTTTGTGTGTGTAACGCTAG
GCGCGCCTGGTGTACCGAGAACGATCCTCTCAGTGCGAGTCTCGACGATCCATATCGTTGCTTGGCAGTC
AGCCAGTCGGAATCCAGCTTGGGACCCAGGAAGTCCAATCGTCAGATATTGTACTCAAGCCTGGTCACGG
CAGCGTACCGATCTGTTTAAACCTAGATATTGATAGTCTGATCGGTCAACGTATAATCGAGTCCTAGCTT
TTGCAAACATCTATCAAGAGACAGGATCAGCAGGAGGCTTTCGCATGAGTATTCAACATTTCCGTGTCGC
CCTTATTCCCTTTTTTGCGGCATTTTGCCTTCCTGTTTTTGCTCACCCAGAAACGCTGGTGAAAGTAAAA
GATGCTGAAGATCAGTTGGGTGCGCGAGTGGGTTACATCGAACTGGATCTCAACAGCGGTAAGATCCTTG
AGAGTTTTCGCCCCGAAGAACGCTTTCCAATGATGAGCACTTTTAAAGTTCTGCTATGTGGCGCGGTATT
ATCCCGTATTGACGCCGGGCAAGAGCAACTCGGTCGCCGCATACACTATTCTCAGAATGACTTGGTTGAG
TATTCACCAGTCACAGAAAAGCATCTTACGGATGGCATGACAGTAAGAGAATTATGCAGTGCTGCCATAA
CCATGAGTGATAACACTGCGGCCAACTTACTTCTGACAACGATTGGAGGACCGAAGGAGCTAACCGCTTT
TTTGCACAACATGGGGGATCATGTAACTCGCCTTGATCGTTGGGAACCGGAGCTGAATGAAGCCATACCA
AACGACGAGCGTGACACCACGATGCCTGTAGCAATGGCAACAACCTTGCGTAAACTATTAACTGGCGAAC
TACTTACTCTAGCTTCCCGGCAACAGTTGATAGACTGGATGGAGGCGGATAAAGTTGCAGGACCACTTCT
GCGCTCGGCCCTTCCGGCTGGCTGGTTTATTGCTGATAAATCTGGAGCCGGTGAGCGTGGGTCTCGCGGT
ATCATTGCAGCACTGGGGCCAGATGGTAAGCCCTCCCGTATCGTAGTTATCTACACGACGGGGAGTCAGG
CAACTATGGATGAACGAAATAGACAGATCGCTGAGATAGGTGCCTCACTGATTAAGCATTGGTAACCGAT
TCTAGGTGCATTGGCGCAGAAAAAAATGCCTGATGCGACGCTGCGCGTCTTATACTCCCACATATGCCAG
ATTCAGCAACGGATACGGCTTCCCCAACTTGCCCACTTCCATACGTGTCCTCCTTACCAGAAATTTATCC
TTAAGATCGTTTAAACTCGACTCTGGCTCTATCGAATCTCCGTCGTTTCGAGCTTACGCGAACAGCCGTG
GCGCTCATTTGCTCGTCGGGCATCGAATCTCGTCAGCTATCGTCAGCTTACCTTTTTGGCAGCGATCGCG
GCTCCCGACATCTTGGACCATTAGCTCCACAGGTATCTTCTTCCCTCTAGTGGTCATAACAGCAGCTTCA
GCTACCTCTCAATTCAAAAAACCCCTCAAGACCCGTTTAGAGGCCCCAAGGGGTTATGCTATCAATCGTT
GCGTTACACACACAAAAAACCAACACACATCCATCTTCGATGGATAGCGATTTTATTATCTAACTGCTGA
TCGAGTGTAGCCAGATCTAGTAATCAATTACGGGGTCATTAGTTCATAGCCCATATATGGAGTTCCGCGT
TACATAACTTACGGTAAATGGCCCGCCTGGCTGACCGCCCAACGACCCCCGCCCATTGACGTCAATAATG
ACGTATGTTCCCATAGTAACGCCAATAGGGACTTTCCATTGACGTCAATGGGTGGAGTATTTACGGTAAA
CTGCCCACTTGGCAGTACATCAAGTGTATCATATGCCAAGTACGCCCCCTATTGACGTCAATGACGGTAA
ATGGCCCGCCTGGCATTATGCCCAGTACATGACCTTATGGGACTTTCCTACTTGGCAGTACATCTACGTA
TTAGTCATCGCTATTACCATGCTGATGCGGTTTTGGCAGTACATCAATGGGCGTGGATAGCGGTTTGACT
CACGGGGATTTCCAAGTCTCCACCCCATTGACGTCAATGGGAGTTTGTTTTGGCACCAAAATCAACGGGA
CTTTCCAAAATGTCGTAACAACTCCGCCCCATTGACGCAAATGGGCGGTAGGCGTGTACGGTGGGAGGTC
TATATAAGCAGAGCTGGTTTAGTGAACCGTCAGATCAGATCTTTGTCGATCCTACCATCCACTCGACACA
CCCGCCAGCGGCCGC
